Addgene plasmid #35096: pcDNA Myc DBC1
Depositing lab: Osamu Hiraike. Publication: Identification of DBC1 as a transcriptional repressor for BRCA1. Hiraike H, Wada-Hiraike O, Nakagawa S, Koyama S, Miyamoto Y, Sone K, Tanikawa M, Tsuruga T, Nagasaka K, Matsumoto Y, Oda K, Shoji K, Fukuhara H, Saji S, Nakagawa K, Kato S, Yano T, Taketani Y. Br J Cancer. 2010 Mar 16;102(6):1061-7. Epub 2010 Feb 16. 10.1038/sj.bjc.6605577 PubMed 20160719.
Backbone
  Vector backbone: pcDNA 3
  Backbone manufacturer: Invitrogen
  Vector type: Mammalian Expression
  Selectable markers: Neomycin (select with G418)
Growth in bacteria
  Bacterial resistance: Ampicillin, 100 μg/mL
  Growth temperature: 37°C
  Growth strain: DH5alpha
  Copy number: High Copy
Gene/Insert
  Gene/Insert name: deleted in breast cancer 1 (alt name: DBC1)
  Species: H. sapiens (human)
  Insert size (bp): 2769
  Entrez Gene: CCAR2 (a.k.a. DBC-1, DBC1, KIAA1967, NET35, p30 DBC, p30DBC)
  Promoter: CMV
  Tag / fusion protein: Myc (N terminal on insert)
  Cloning method: Restriction Enzyme; 5′ cloning site EcoRI (not destroyed); 3′ cloning site XhoI (not destroyed)
  Sequencing primers: 5′ T7; 3′ SP6
Terms and licenses: Academic/Nonprofit Terms; Industry Terms: Not Available to Industry
How to cite: pcDNA Myc DBC1 was a gift from Osamu Hiraike (Addgene plasmid # 35096 ; http://n2t.net/addgene:35096 ; RRID:Addgene_35096)
