[The description below was written by a language model from this plasmid's Addgene catalogue record and pLannotate feature annotations shown in this document.]
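Description:
pcDNA Myc DBC1 is a mammalian expression plasmid built on the Invitrogen pcDNA 3 backbone, about 8.2 kb in the sequenced record, that drives expression of human DBC1 (deleted in breast cancer 1, now designated CCAR2) carrying an N-terminal Myc epitope tag. It is propagated in E. coli as a high-copy plasmid through a ColE1/pUC-type origin and selected with ampicillin via the β-lactamase gene. An f1 origin is also present, allowing single-stranded DNA production. For mammalian cells, a separate cassette of SV40 early promoter, neomycin phosphotransferase gene and SV40 polyadenylation signal permits G418 selection of stable transfectants.

The 2,769 bp DBC1 coding sequence was inserted between EcoRI and XhoI sites, both retained, and sits just downstream of the annotated Myc tag, which the software scores only as a partial match. Transcription is driven by the human cytomegalovirus immediate early enhancer and promoter and terminated by the bovine growth hormone polyadenylation signal. T7 and SP6 phage promoters flank the insert in opposing orientations, serving as sequencing primer sites and potentially for in vitro transcription. Several short annotated fragments (a truncated HIV-1 LTR match next to the CMV promoter, a ble fragment, lacI and lac promoter/operator remnants, a bom fragment) look like backbone remnants or chance similarity hits rather than functional parts.

The annotation describes CCAR2 as a core component of the DBIRD complex and an inhibitor of SIRT1 deacetylase activity. The associated publication identified DBC1 as a transcriptional repressor for BRCA1, so the plasmid suits overexpression of tagged DBC1 in cultured cells, with detection or immunoprecipitation through the Myc epitope.
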