Features (pLannotate 1.2.2; 22 found; start..end, strand, type, name):
     16..68      -  misc_feature   bom (fragment): basis of mobility region from pBR322
    223..602     +  enhancer       CMV enhancer: human cytomegalovirus immediate early enhancer
    603..806     +  promoter       CMV promoter: human cytomegalovirus (CMV) immediate early promoter
    802..835     +  LTR            5' LTR (truncated) (fragment): truncated 5' long terminal repeat (LTR) from HIV-1
    851..869     +  promoter       T7 promoter: promoter for bacteriophage T7 RNA polymerase
    916..936     +  CDS            Myc (fragment): Myc (human c-Myc proto-oncogene) epitope tag
    946..3714    +  CDS            CCAR2: CCAR2_HUMAN - Also known as DBC1, KIAA1967. Experimental evidence at protein level: Swiss-Prot protein existence level 1. Core component of the DBIRD complex, a multiprotein complex that acts at the interface between core mRNP particles and RNA polymerase II (RNAPII) and integrates transcript elongation with the regulation of alternative splicing: the DBIRD complex affects local transcript elongation rates and alternative splicing of a large set of exons embedded in (A + T)-rich DNA regions (PubMed:22446626). Inhibits SIRT1 deacetylase activity leading to increasing levels of p53/TP53 acetylat
   3745..3763    -  promoter       SP6 promoter: promoter for bacteriophage SP6 RNA polymerase
   3789..4013    +  polyA_signal   bGH poly(A) signal: bovine growth hormone polyadenylation signal
   4017..4038    +  promoter       SV40 promoter (fragment): SV40 enhancer and early promoter
   4059..4487    +  rep_origin     f1 ori (sequence partly withheld): f1 bacteriophage origin of replication; arrow indicates direction of (+) strand synthesis
   4501..4830    +  promoter       SV40 promoter: SV40 enhancer and early promoter
   4897..5688    +  CDS            neo: KKA2_KLEPN - Also known as kan, nptII. Experimental evidence at protein level: Swiss-Prot protein existence level 1. Resistance to kanamycin, neomycin, paromomycin, ribostamycin, butirosin and gentamicin B. From Klebsiella pneumoniae.
   5712..5870    +  CDS            ble (fragment): BLE_KLEPN - Experimental evidence at protein level: Swiss-Prot protein existence level 1. Binding protein with a strong affinity to the bleomycin family of antibiotics. Binds to CL990; an antimitotic-antibiotic compound. From Klebsiella pneumoniae.
   5865..5986    +  polyA_signal   SV40 poly(A) signal: SV40 polyadenylation signal
   6059..6075    -  protein_bind   lac operator: The lac repressor binds to the lac operator to inhibit transcription in E. coli. This inhibition can be relieved by adding lactose or isopropyl-β-D-thiogalactopyranoside (IPTG). lac repressor encoded by lacI
   6083..6113    -  promoter       lac promoter: promoter for the E. coli lac operon
   6128..6149    -  protein_bind   CAP binding site: CAP binding activates transcription in the presence of cAMP. E. coli catabolite activator protein
   6162..6254    -  CDS            lacI (fragment): lac repressor; lacI; The lac repressor binds to the lac operator to inhibit transcription in E. coli. This inhibition can be relieved by adding lactose or isopropyl-β-D-thiogalactopyranoside (IPTG).
   6437..7025    -  rep_origin     ori: high-copy-number ColE1/pMB1/pBR322/pUC origin of replication
   7196..8056    -  CDS            AmpR: β-lactamase; bla; confers resistance to ampicillin, carbenicillin, and related antibiotics
   8057..8161    -  promoter       AmpR promoter: bla
>Addgene plasmid #35096 | pcDNA Myc DBC1 | addgene full sequence | sequence record 239338 | Addgene NGS Result
GATCTCCCGATCCCCTATGGTGCACTCTCAGTACAATCTGCTCTGATGCCGCATAGTTAAGCCAGTATCT
GCTCCCTGCTTGTGTGTTGGAGGTCGCTGAGTAGTGCGCGAGCAAAATTTAAGCTACAACAAGGCAAGGC
TTGACCGACAATTGCATGAAGAATCTGCTTAGGGTTAGGCGTTTTGCGCTGCTTCGCGATGTACGGGCCA
GATATACGCGTTGACATTGATTATTGACTAGTTATTAATAGTAATCAATTACGGGGTCATTAGTTCATAG
CCCATATATGGAGTTCCGCGTTACATAACTTACGGTAAATGGCCCGCCTGGCTGACCGCCCAACGACCCC
CGCCCATTGACGTCAATAATGACGTATGTTCCCATAGTAACGCCAATAGGGACTTTCCATTGACGTCAAT
GGGTGGAGTATTTACGGTAAACTGCCCACTTGGCAGTACATCAAGTGTATCATATGCCAAGTACGCCCCC
TATTGACGTCAATGACGGTAAATGGCCCGCCTGGCATTATGCCCAGTACATGACCTTATGGGACTTTCCT
ACTTGGCAGTACATCTACGTATTAGTCATCGCTATTACCATGGTGATGCGGTTTTGGCAGTACATCAATG
GGCGTGGATAGCGGTTTGACTCACGGGGATTTCCAAGTCTCCACCCCATTGACGTCAATGGGAGTTTGTT
TTGGCACCAAAATCAACGGGACTTTCCAAAATGTCGTAACAACTCCGCCCCATTGACGCAAATGGGCGGT
AGGCGTGTACGGTGGGAGGTCTATATAAGCAGAGCTCTCTGGCTAACTAGAGAACCCACTGCTTACTGGC
TTATCGAAATTAATACGACTCACTATAGGGAGACCCAAGCTTGGTACCGAGCTCGGATCCGCCACCATGG
AACAGAAGCTCATATCTGAAGAGGACCTCGAATTCATGTCCCAGTTTAAGCGCCAGCGGATCAACCCGCT
TCCAGGGGGACGCAACTTCTCAGGCACAGCTTCAACATCTCTTCTGGGTCCTCCTCCTGGTTTGCTCACT
CCTCCTGTGGCCACAGAACTGTCCCAGAATGCCAGGCACCTTCAGGGTGGGGAGAAACAGCGGGTCTTCA
CTGGTATTGTTACCAGCTTGCATGACTACTTTGGGGTTGTGGATGAAGAGGTCTTTTTTCAGCTAAGTGT
GGTGAAGGGCCGTCTGCCCCAGCTGGGTGAGAAGGTGCTGGTGAAGGCTGCATACAACCCAGGCCAGGCA
GTGCCCTGGAATGCTGTCAAGGTGCAAACGCTCTCCAACCAGCCCCTACTGAAGTCCCCAGCACCTCCTC
TTCTGCATGTAGCAGCCCTGGGCCAGAAGCAAGGGATCCTGGGAGCTCAGCCTCAGTTGATCTTCCAGCC
TCACCGGATTCCCCCACTCTTTCCTCAGAAGCCTCTGAGTCTCTTCCAAACATCCCACACACTTCACCTG
AGCCACCTGAACAGATTTCCTGCCCGGGGCCCTCATGGACGGTTGGATCAGGGCCGAAGTGATGACTATG
ACTCCAAGAAACGCAAACAGCGGGCTGGTGGAGAGCCCTGGGGTGCTAAGAAGCCAAGGCATGACCTGCC
TCCTTACCGGGTCCACCTCACTCCTTACACTGTGGACAGCCCCATCTGTGACTTCCTAGAACTCCAGCGC
CGTTACCGCAGCCTCCTGGTCCCCTCAGATTTTCTGTCCGTGCATCTGAGTTGGCTATCAGCCTTCCCCC
TGAGCCAGCCCTTTTCCCTCCATCATCCAAGCCGGATCCAGGTCTCTTCTGAAAAGGAGGCAGCTCCAGA
CGCTGGTGCTGAGCCCATCACTGCAGACAGTGACCCCGCTTATAGTTCAAAGGTACTGCTGCTCTCTTCC
CCGGGGTTGGAGGAATTGTATCGTTGTTGCATGCTCTTTGTGGATGACATGGCTGAGCCAAGGGAGACGC
CAGAGCATCCTCTGAAGCAGATTAAGTTTTTGCTGGGCAGGAAAGAAGAGGAGGCAGTGCTGGTTGGGGG
TGAATGGTCTCCTTCCCTGGATGGCCTCGACCCCCAGGCTGACCCGCAGGTGCTGGTGCGTACCGCCATC
CGCTGTGCGCAGGCCCAGACTGGCATTGATTTGAGCGGCTGTACCAAGTGGTGGCGCTTTGCCGAGTTTC
AGTACCTGCAGCCGGGACCCCCCCGGCGGCTTCAGACAGTGGTGGTGTACCTGCCGGATGTCTGGACCAT
CATGCCTACTTTGGAGGAGTGGGAGGCCCTGTGCCAGCAGAAAGCTGCAGAGGCAGCTCCCCCAACCCAG
GAGGCACAAGGGGAAACGGAGCCTACTGAACAGGCACCTGATGCCTTGGAGCAAGCAGCAGACACTTCTA
GACGGAACGCAGAAACTCCAGAGGCCACCACACAGCAGGAAACGGACACTGATCTCCCAGAGGCCCCTCC
ACCCCCCCTAGAACCTGCTGTCATCGCACGCCCTGGCTGTGTAAACCTGTCCCTCCATGGGATTGTGGAG
GATCGGAGGCCAAAGGAAAGGATCTCTTTTGAGGTGATGGTGCTGGCCGAGCTGTTTCTGGAGATGCTCC
AGAGGGATTTTGGCTATAGAGTTTATAAGATGCTACTGAGCCTTCCTGAAAAGGTCGTGTCCCCACCTGA
ACCTGAGAAGGAGGAGGCGGCCAAGGAAGAAGCCACCAAGGAGGAAGAAGCCATCAAAGAGGAGGTGGTC
AAGGAGCCCAAGGATGAGGCACAGAATGAGGGCCCGGCTACAGAGTCAGAGGCCCCGCTGAAGGAGGATG
GGCTTTTGCCCAAACCACTCTCTTCTGGGGGAGAGGAAGAAGAAAAACCCCGGGGCGAGGCTTCTGAGGA
CCTGTGTGAGATGGCCCTGGACCCAGAACTGTTGCTTCTGAGGGATGATGGAGAGGAGGAGTTTGCAGGA
GCAAAGCTGGAGGATTCGGAGGTCCGGTCCGTTGCCTCAAACCAGTCAGAGATGGAGTTCTCTTCACTTC
AGGACATGCCCAAGGAGCTGGATCCCTCTGCTGTGCTCCCCTTAGACTGTCTGCTTGCTTTTGTGTTCTT
TGATGCCAACTGGTGTGGCTACTTGCACCGGCGAGACTTAGAGAGGATCCTCCTTACCCTTGGGATCCGG
CTCAGTGCAGAGCAGGCCAAGCAGCTGGTCAGCAGGGTGGTGACCCAGAACATCTGCCAGTACCGGAGCC
TTCAGTACAGCCGCCAGGAGGGCCTGGATGGTGGCCTTCCCGAGGAGGTGCTCTTCGGAAACCTGGACCT
GCTGCCCCCTCCTGGGAAAAGCACGAAGCCAGGTGCCGCCCCCACAGAACACAAAGCCTTGGTGTCCCAC
AATGGCAGCCTGATTAACGTGGGGAGCCTGCTGCAGCGCGCGGAGCAGCAGGACAGCGGCCGGCTCTACC
TAGAGAACAAGATCCACACACTGGAGCTGAAGCTGGAGGAGAGCCATAACCGTTTCTCAGCCAGTGAAGT
AACCAATAAGACGCTGGCGGCAGAGATGCAGGAGCTGCGAGTCCGGCTGGCGGAGGCCGAGGAGACCGCC
CGGACGGCGGAGCGACAGAAGAGCCAGCTCCAGCGGCTGCTGCAGGAGCTCCGCAGGCGTCTGACCCCCC
TGCAGCTGGAGATCCAGCGGGTGGTGGAAAAGGCTGACAGCTGGGTGGAGAAGGAGGAGCCGGCACCTAG
CAACTGACTCGAGCATGCATCTAGAGGGCCCTATTCTATAGTGTCACCTAAATGCTAGAGCTCGCTGATC
AGCCTCGACTGTGCCTTCTAGTTGCCAGCCATCTGTTGTTTGCCCCTCCCCCGTGCCTTCCTTGACCCTG
GAAGGTGCCACTCCCACTGTCCTTTCCTAATAAAATGAGGAAATTGCATCGCATTGTCTGAGTAGGTGTC
ATTCTATTCTGGGGGGTGGGGTGGGGCAGGACAGCAAGGGGGAGGATTGGGAAGACAATAGCAGGCATGC
TGGGGATGCGGTGGGCTCTATGGCTTCTGAGGCGGAAAGAACCAGCTGGGGCTCTAGGGGGTATCCCC
[124 nt withheld, positions 4059-4182]
C
[91 nt withheld, positions 4184-4274]
A
[49 nt withheld, positions 4276-4324]
CCTTTGACGTTGGAGTCCACGTTCTTT
[37 nt withheld, positions 4352-4388]
ACCCTATCTCGGTCTATTCTTTTGATTTATAAGGGATTTTGCCGATTTCGGCCTATTGGTTAAAAAATGA
GCTGATTTAACAAAAATTTAACGCGAATTAATTCTGTGGAATGTGTGTCAGTTAGGGTGTGGAAAGTCCC
CAGGCTCCCCAGCAGGCAGAAGTATGCAAAGCATGCATCTCAATTAGTCAGCAACCAGGTGTGGAAAGTC
CCCAGGCTCCCCAGCAGGCAGAAGTATGCAAAGCATGCATCTCAATTAGTCAGCAACCATAGTCCCGCCC
CTAACTCCGCCCATCCCGCCCCTAACTCCGCCCAGTTCCGCCCATTCTCCGCCCCATGGCTGACTAATTT
TTTTTATTTATGCAGAGGCCGAGGCCGCCTCTGCCTCTGAGCTATTCCAGAAGTAGTGAGGAGGCTTTTT
TGGAGGCCTAGGCTTTTGCAAAAAGCTCCCGGGAGCTTGTATATCCATTTTCGGATCTGATCAAGAGACA
GGATGAGGATCGTTTCGCATGATTGAACAAGATGGATTGCACGCAGGTTCTCCGGCCGCTTGGGTGGAGA
GGCTATTCGGCTATGACTGGGCACAACAGACAATCGGCTGCTCTGATGCCGCCGTGTTCCGGCTGTCAGC
GCAGGGGCGCCCGGTTCTTTTTGTCAAGACCGACCTGTCCGGTGCCCTGAATGAACTGCAGGACGAGGCA
GCGCGGCTATCGTGGCTGGCCACGACGGGCGTTCCTTGCGCAGCTGTGCTCGACGTTGTCACTGAAGCGG
GAAGGGACTGGCTGCTATTGGGCGAAGTGCCGGGGCAGGATCTCCTGTCATCTCACCTTGCTCCTGCCGA
GAAAGTATCCATCATGGCTGATGCAATGCGGCGGCTGCATACGCTTGATCCGGCTACCTGCCCATTCGAC
CACCAAGCGAAACATCGCATCGAGCGAGCACGTACTCGGATGGAAGCCGGTCTTGTCGATCAGGATGATC
TGGACGAAGAGCATCAGGGGCTCGCGCCAGCCGAACTGTTCGCCAGGCTCAAGGCGCGCATGCCCGACGG
CGAGGATCTCGTCGTGACCCATGGCGATGCCTGCTTGCCGAATATCATGGTGGAAAATGGCCGCTTTTCT
GGATTCATCGACTGTGGCCGGCTGGGTGTGGCGGACCGCTATCAGGACATAGCGTTGGCTACCCGTGATA
TTGCTGAAGAGCTTGGCGGCGAATGGGCTGACCGCTTCCTCGTGCTTTACGGTATCGCCGCTCCCGATTC
GCAGCGCATCGCCTTCTATCGCCTTCTTGACGAGTTCTTCTGAGCGGGACTCTGGGGTTCGAAATGACCG
ACCAAGCGACGCCCAACCTGCCATCACGAGATTTCGATTCCACCGCCGCCTTCTATGAAAGGTTGGGCTT
CGGAATCGTTTTCCGGGACGCCGGCTGGATGATCCTCCAGCGCGGGGATCTCATGCTGGAGTTCTTCGCC
CACCCCAACTTGTTTATTGCAGCTTATAATGGTTACAAATAAAGCAATAGCATCACAAATTTCACAAATA
AAGCATTTTTTTCACTGCATTCTAGTTGTGGTTTGTCCAAACTCATCAATGTATCTTATCATGTCTGTAT
ACCGTCGACCTCTAGCTAGAGCTTGGCGTAATCATGGTCATAGCTGTTTCCTGTGTGAAATTGTTATCCG
CTCACAATTCCACACAACATACGAGCCGGAAGCATAAAGTGTAAAGCCTGGGGTGCCTAATGAGTGAGCT
AACTCACATTAATTGCGTTGCGCTCACTGCCCGCTTTCCAGTCGGGAAACCTGTCGTGCCAGCTGCATTA
ATGAATCGGCCAACGCGCGGGGAGAGGCGGTTTGCGTATTGGGCGCTCTTCCGCTTCCTCGCTCACTGAC
TCGCTGCGCTCGGTCGTTCGGCTGCGGCGAGCGGTATCAGCTCACTCAAAGGCGGTAATACGGTTATCCA
CAGAATCAGGGGATAACGCAGGAAAGAACATGTGAGCAAAAGGCCAGCAAAAGGCCAGGAACCGTAAAAA
GGCCGCGTTGCTGGCGTTTTTCCATAGGCTCCGCCCCCCTGACGAGCATCACAAAAATCGACGCTCAAGT
CAGAGGTGGCGAAACCCGACAGGACTATAAAGATACCAGGCGTTTCCCCCTGGAAGCTCCCTCGTGCGCT
CTCCTGTTCCGACCCTGCCGCTTACCGGATACCTGTCCGCCTTTCTCCCTTCGGGAAGCGTGGCGCTTTC
TCATAGCTCACGCTGTAGGTATCTCAGTTCGGTGTAGGTCGTTCGCTCCAAGCTGGGCTGTGTGCACGAA
CCCCCCGTTCAGCCCGACCGCTGCGCCTTATCCGGTAACTATCGTCTTGAGTCCAACCCGGTAAGACACG
ACTTATCGCCACTGGCAGCAGCCACTGGTAACAGGATTAGCAGAGCGAGGTATGTAGGCGGTGCTACAGA
GTTCTTGAAGTGGTGGCCTAACTACGGCTACACTAGAAGAACAGTATTTGGTATCTGCGCTCTGCTGAAG
CCAGTTACCTTCGGAAAAAGAGTTGGTAGCTCTTGATCCGGCAAACAAACCACCGCTGGTAGCGGTGGTT
TTTTTGTTTGCAAGCAGCAGATTACGCGCAGAAAAAAAGGATCTCAAGAAGATCCTTTGATCTTTTCTAC
GGGGTCTGACGCTCAGTGGAACGAAAACTCACGTTAAGGGATTTTGGTCATGAGATTATCAAAAAGGATC
TTCACCTAGATCCTTTTAAATTAAAAATGAAGTTTTAAATCAATCTAAAGTATATATGAGTAAACTTGGT
CTGACAGTTACCAATGCTTAATCAGTGAGGCACCTATCTCAGCGATCTGTCTATTTCGTTCATCCATAGT
TGCCTGACTCCCCGTCGTGTAGATAACTACGATACGGGAGGGCTTACCATCTGGCCCCAGTGCTGCAATG
ATACCGCGAGACCCACGCTCACCGGCTCCAGATTTATCAGCAATAAACCAGCCAGCCGGAAGGGCCGAGC
GCAGAAGTGGTCCTGCAACTTTATCCGCCTCCATCCAGTCTATTAATTGTTGCCGGGAAGCTAGAGTAAG
TAGTTCGCCAGTTAATAGTTTGCGCAACGTTGTTGCCATTGCTACAGGCATCGTGGTGTCACGCTCGTCG
TTTGGTATGGCTTCATTCAGCTCCGGTTCCCAACGATCAAGGCGAGTTACATGATCCCCCATGTTGTGCA
AAAAAGCGGTTAGCTCCTTCGGTCCTCCGATCGTTGTCAGAAGTAAGTTGGCCGCAGTGTTATCACTCAT
GGTTATGGCAGCACTGCATAATTCTCTTACTGTCATGCCATCCGTAAGATGCTTTTCTGTGACTGGTGAG
TACTCAACCAAGTCATTCTGAGAATAGTGTATGCGGCGACCGAGTTGCTCTTGCCCGGCGTCAATACGGG
ATAATACCGCGCCACATAGCAGAACTTTAAAAGTGCTCATCATTGGAAAACGTTCTTCGGGGCGAAAACT
CTCAAGGATCTTACCGCTGTTGAGATCCAGTTCGATGTAACCCACTCGTGCACCCAACTGATCTTCAGCA
TCTTTTACTTTCACCAGCGTTTCTGGGTGAGCAAAAACAGGAAGGCAAAATGCCGCAAAAAAGGGAATAA
GGGCGACACGGAAATGTTGAATACTCATACTCTTCCTTTTTCAATATTATTGAAGCATTTATCAGGGTTA
TTGTCTCATGAGCGGATACATATTTGAATGTATTTAGAAAAATAAACAAATAGGGGTTCCGCGCACATTT
CCCCGAAAAGTGCCACCTGACGTCGACGGATCGGGA
