>Addgene plasmid #35096 | pcDNA Myc DBC1 | addgene partial sequence | sequence record 49899 | CMV-F 5'-CGCAAATGGGCGGTAGGCGTG-3'
CTCTCTGGCTAACTAGAGAACCCACTGCTTACTGGCTTATCGAAATTAATACGACTCACTATAGGGAGAC
CCAAGCTTGGTACCGAGCTCGGATCCGCCACCATGGAACAGAAGCTCATATCTGAAGAGGACCTCGAATT
CATGTCCCAGTTTAAGCGCCAGCGGATCAACCCGCTTCCAGGGGGACGCAACTTCTCAGGCACAGCTTCA
ACATCTCTTCTGGGTCCTCCTCCTGGTTTGCTCACTCCTCCTGTGGCCACAGAACTGTCCCAGAATGCCA
GGCACCTTCAGGGTGGGGAGAAACAGCGGGTCTTCACTGGTATTGTTACCAGCTTGCATGACTACTTTGG
GGTTGTGGATGAAGAGGTCTTTTTTCAGCTAAGTGTGGTGAAGGGCCGTCTGCCCCAGCTGGGTGAGAAG
GTGCTGGTGAAGGCTGCATACAACCCAGGCCAGGCAGTGCCCTGGAATGCTGTCAAGGTGCAAACGCTCT
CCAACCAGCCCCTACTGAAGTCCCCAGCACCTCCTCTTCTGCATGTAGCAGCCCTGGGCCAGAAGCAAGG
GATCCTGGGAGCTCAGCCTCAGTTGATCTTCCAGCCTCACCGGATTCCCCCACTCTTTCCTCAGAAGCCT
CTGAGTCTCTTCCAAACATCCCACACACTTCACCTGAGCCACCTGAACAGATTTCCTGCCCGGGGCCCTC
ATGGACGGTTGGATCAGGGCCGAAGTGATGACTATGACTCCAAGA
